>Addgene plasmid #16839 | XE69 Xenopus Beta-catenin in GFP | addgene partial sequence | sequence record 23417 | 16839 with SP6
TTTTTGCGGATCCAAATGGCAACTCAAGCAGATCTAATGGAGCTGGACATGGCCATGGAGCCAGACCGAA
AAGCAGCAGTCAGTCACTGGCAGCAACAGTCTTACCTGGATTCTGGTATTCATTCTGGAGCAACCACCAC
AGCACCATCTTTGAGTGGCAAAGGAAACCCAGAGGATGAAGATGTGGATACCAACCAAGTTTTGTATGAG
TGGGAGCAGGGCTTCTCTCAGTCCTTCACTCAAGATCAAGTGGCTGATATTGATGGCCAGTACGCCATGA
CAAGAGCCCAGCGAGTTCGTGCTGCAATGTTTCCAGAAACCCTTGATGAAGGCATGCAGATTCCATCCAC
ACAATTTGACTCTGCACACCCAACAAATGTGCAACGTTTAGCAGAGCCTTCCCAGATGCTCAAACACGCT
GTGGTCAACTTGATCAATTACCAGGATGATGCTGAATTGGCCACTCGAGCAATCCCCGAGCTGACGAAAC
TGCTTAATGACGAGGACCAGGTTGTAGTTAACAAGGCTGCTGTAATGGTTCACCAGCTGTCAAAGAAGGA
AGCCTCACGCCATGCTATAATGCGCTCACCACAGATGGTGTCTGCTATAGTTCGTACAATGCAGAACACA
AATGATGTAGAGACTGCACGATGCACTGCGGGAACACTTCACAACCTTTCTCACCATCGTGAAGGCTTGT
TGGCCATATTTAAATCTGGAGGCATTCCTGCTCTAGTTAAAATGCTTGGCTCACCAGTTGACTCTGTACT
ATTCTATGCCATCACAACACTGCACAATCT
