[The description below was written by a language model from this plasmid's Addgene catalogue record.]
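Description:
XE69 Xenopus Beta-catenin in GFP is a Xenopus expression plasmid built on the pCS2+ backbone (about 4.1 kb without insert). It carries a roughly 2.3 kb insert encoding Xenopus laevis beta-catenin (ctnnb1.L) fused at its C terminus to GFP. It is maintained in E. coli as a high-copy plasmid under ampicillin selection. No feature table accompanies the entry, so the individual backbone elements are not itemised. pCS2+ vectors generally combine a strong CMV-derived promoter for expression in vertebrate cells and embryos with an upstream SP6 promoter, a downstream polyadenylation signal and a T7 promoter on the opposite side of the polylinker. This fits the SP6 and T7 sequencing primers listed for the insert.

According to the depositor's notes, the GFP variant lies in the ClaI site of the vector and has a stop codon at its 3' end, and the construct contains no myc epitope. The catalogue lists ClaI as both the 5' and 3' cloning site, with the 3' site retained and the status of the 5' site unknown. The notes also state that the plasmid is designed to be linearised with NotI and transcribed from the SP6 promoter. This yields synthetic mRNA of the kind typically microinjected into Xenopus embryos or oocytes.

The fluorescent fusion allows the subcellular distribution of beta-catenin to be followed while its signalling activity is assayed. The associated publication used this approach to study beta-catenin localisation mutants during axis specification in Xenopus, where this construct would plausibly serve as the GFP-tagged beta-catenin reference, although the record does not say so.
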