Addgene plasmid #16839: XE69 Xenopus Beta-catenin in GFP
Depositing lab: Randall Moon. Publication: Analysis of the signaling activities of localization mutants of beta-catenin during axis specification in Xenopus. Miller JR, Moon RT. J Cell Biol. 1997 Oct 6. 139(1):229-43. 10.1083/jcb.139.1.229 PubMed 9314542.
Backbone
  Vector backbone: pCS2+
  Backbone size w/o insert (bp): 4100
  Vector type: Xenopus Expression
Growth in bacteria
  Bacterial resistance: Ampicillin, 100 μg/mL
  Growth temperature: 37°C
  Growth strain: DH5alpha
  Copy number: High Copy
Gene/Insert
  Gene/Insert name: beta-catenin GFP (alt name: beta catenin)
  Species: X. laevis (frog)
  Insert size (bp): 2300
  Entrez Gene: ctnnb1.L (a.k.a. XELAEV_18031149mg, B-catenin, beta-catenin, ctnnb, ctnnb1, ctnnb1-a, ctnnb1-b)
  Tag / fusion protein: GFP (C terminal on insert)
  Cloning method: Restriction Enzyme; 5′ cloning site Cla1 (unknown if destroyed); 3′ cloning site Cla1 (not destroyed)
  Sequencing primers: 5′ SP6; 3′ T7
Terms and licenses: Academic/Nonprofit Terms; Industry Terms: Not Available to Industry
Depositor comments: bGFP of Hiem et al., in Cla I site, with stop codon at 3' end. No myc epitope. Linearize with Not 1 and transcribe with SP6. Plasmid History: Constructed by Jeffery Miller. Species of Sequence Origin: Xenopus laevis. Reference: Miller and Moon, 1997, J. Cell Biology 139:229-244.
How to cite: XE69 Xenopus Beta-catenin in GFP was a gift from Randall Moon (Addgene plasmid # 16839 ; http://n2t.net/addgene:16839 ; RRID:Addgene_16839)
